Addgene plasmid #140290: pKLV-XAF1
Purpose: To knockout murine XAF1 gene by CRISPR-Cas9 system
Depositing lab: Adriano Aguzzi. Depositing organization: Zurich University Hospital.
Backbone
  Vector backbone: pBluescript
  Vector type: Lentiviral
Growth in bacteria
  Bacterial resistance: Ampicillin, 100 μg/mL
  Growth temperature: 37°C
  Growth strain: NEB Stable
  Copy number: High Copy
Gene/Insert
  Gene/Insert name: XAF1 sgRNA
  gRNA/shRNA sequence: GGGCTGACTTCCAAGTGTGC
  Species: M. musculus (mouse)
  Entrez Gene: Xaf1 (a.k.a. Fbox39)
  Cloning method: Gibson Cloning
  Sequencing primers: 5′ n/a
Terms and licenses: Academic/Nonprofit Terms; Industry Terms: Not Available to Industry
How to cite: pKLV-XAF1 was a gift from Adriano Aguzzi (Addgene plasmid # 140290 ; http://n2t.net/addgene:140290 ; RRID:Addgene_140290)
