[The description below was written by a language model from this plasmid's Addgene catalogue record and pLannotate feature annotations shown in this document.]
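Description:
pKLV-XAF1 is a lentiviral sgRNA expression plasmid built on a pBluescript-type backbone and intended for CRISPR-Cas9 knockout of the mouse Xaf1 gene. In bacteria it is maintained through a high-copy ColE1/pUC origin and selected with ampicillin via the β-lactamase gene. The backbone also retains an f1 origin, lacZα and lac promoter/operator remnants, and flanking T7 and T3 promoters typical of pBluescript.

The viral transfer cassette begins with a CMV enhancer/promoter fused to a truncated HIV-1 5' LTR, an arrangement that drives genomic RNA production in packaging cells independently of Tat. It is followed by the Ψ packaging signal with a partial gag sequence, the Rev response element for nuclear export of the unspliced transcript, and the cPPT/CTS, which aids nuclear import of the viral DNA. Downstream, a human U6 RNA polymerase III promoter drives the Xaf1-targeting spacer joined to the Streptococcus pyogenes gRNA scaffold. A separate mouse PGK promoter, which spans the numbering origin of the sequence record, expresses puromycin N-acetyltransferase followed by TagBFP, so transduced cells can be drug-selected and tracked by blue fluorescence. The short gap between the two coding regions suggests a linking element, but none is annotated. The cassette ends with a truncated LTR (annotated as a 5' LTR but positioned as the 3' LTR) and a bGH polyadenylation signal.

No Cas9 coding sequence is annotated, so the nuclease must be supplied separately, for example from a Cas9-expressing cell line or a second vector. The feature table covers the full 8,120 nt sequence.
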