Features (pLannotate 1.2.2; 27 found; start..end, strand, type, name):
    340..936     +  CDS            PuroR (fragment): puromycin N-acetyltransferase; pac from Streptomyces; confers resistance to puromycin
   1009..1707    +  CDS            TagBFP: TagBFP is a basic (constitutively fluorescent) blue fluorescent protein published in 2008, derived from Entacmaea quadricolor. It is reported to be a very rapidly-maturing monomer with very low acid sensitivity.
   1722..1859    +  CDS            nef (fragment): NEF_HV1LA - Experimental evidence at protein level: Swiss-Prot protein existence level 1. Extracellular Nef protein targets CD4(+) T-lymphocytes for apoptosis by interacting with CXCR4 surface receptors. From Human immunodeficiency virus type 1 group M subtype B (isolate Lai) (HIV-1).
   1867..2045    +  LTR            5' LTR (truncated): truncated 5' long terminal repeat (LTR) from HIV-1
   2071..2182    +  polyA_signal   bGH poly(A) signal: bovine growth hormone polyadenylation signal
   2321..2339    -  promoter       T3 promoter: promoter for bacteriophage T3 RNA polymerase
   2384..2400    -  protein_bind   lac operator: The lac repressor binds to the lac operator to inhibit transcription in E. coli. This inhibition can be relieved by adding lactose or isopropyl-β-D-thiogalactopyranoside (IPTG). lac repressor encoded by lacI
   2408..2438    -  promoter       lac promoter: promoter for the E. coli lac operon
   2453..2474    -  protein_bind   CAP binding site: CAP binding activates transcription in the presence of cAMP. E. coli catabolite activator protein
   2487..2579    -  CDS            lacI (fragment): lac repressor; lacI; The lac repressor binds to the lac operator to inhibit transcription in E. coli. This inhibition can be relieved by adding lactose or isopropyl-β-D-thiogalactopyranoside (IPTG).
   2762..3350    -  rep_origin     ori: high-copy-number ColE1/pMB1/pBR322/pUC origin of replication
   3521..4381    -  CDS            AmpR: β-lactamase; bla; confers resistance to ampicillin, carbenicillin, and related antibiotics
   4382..4486    -  promoter       AmpR promoter: bla
   4539..4967    -  rep_origin     f1 ori (sequence partly withheld): f1 bacteriophage origin of replication; arrow indicates direction of (+) strand synthesis
   4972..5127    -  CDS            lacZα (fragment): LacZα fragment of β-galactosidase; lacZ fragment
   5135..5153    +  promoter       T7 promoter: promoter for bacteriophage T7 RNA polymerase
   5224..5527    +  enhancer       CMV enhancer: human cytomegalovirus immediate early enhancer
   5528..5727    +  promoter       CMV promoter: human cytomegalovirus (CMV) immediate early promoter
   5745..5925    +  LTR            5' LTR (truncated): truncated 5' long terminal repeat (LTR) from HIV-1
   5972..6097    +  misc_feature   HIV-1 Ψ: packaging signal of human immunodeficiency virus type 1
   6081..6419    +  CDS            HIV-1 gag (fragment): gag protein from human immunodeficiency virus 1; gag
   6594..6827    +  misc_feature   RRE: The Rev response element (RRE) of HIV-1 allows for Rev-dependent mRNA export from the nucleus to the cytoplasm.
   7204..7304    +  CDS            Rev (fragment): human immunodeficiency virus 1 (HIV-1) Rev protein; rev; enhances nuclear export of unspliced and incompletely spliced viral mRNAs
   7354..7471    +  misc_feature   cPPT/CTS: central polypurine tract and central termination sequence of HIV-1
   7554..7794    +  promoter       U6 promoter: RNA polymerase III promoter for human U6 snRNA
   7823..7898    +  misc_RNA       gRNA scaffold: guide RNA scaffold for the Streptococcus pyogenes CRISPR/Cas9 system
   7921..300     +  promoter       PGK promoter (across the origin): mouse phosphoglycerate kinase 1 promoter
>Addgene plasmid #140290 | pKLV-XAF1 | addgene full sequence | sequence record 337087 | Addgene NGS Result
CAGCTCGCGTCGTGCAGGACGTGACAAATGGAAGTAGCACGTCTCACTAGTCTCGTGCAGATGGACAGCA
CCGCTGAGCAATGGAAGCGGGTAGGCCTTTGGGGCAGCGGCCAATAGCAGCTTTGCTCCTTCGCTTTCTG
GGCTCAGAGGCTGGGAAGGGGTGGGTCCGGGGGCGGGCTCAGGGGCGGGCTCAGGGGCGGGGCGGGCGCC
CGAAGGTCCTCCGGAGGCCCGGCATTCTGCACGCTTCAAAAGCGCACGTCTGCCGCGCTGTTCTCCTCTT
CCTCATCTCCGGGCCTTTCGACCTGCATCCATCTAGATCTCGAGCAGCTGAAGCTTACCATGACCGAGTA
CAAGCCCACGGTGCGCCTCGCCACCCGCGACGACGTCCCCAGGGCCGTACGCACCCTCGCCGCCGCGTTC
GCCGACTACCCCGCCACGCGCCACACCGTCGATCCGGACCGCCACATCGAGCGGGTCACCGAGCTGCAAG
AACTCTTCCTCACGCGCGTCGGGCTCGACATCGGCAAGGTGTGGGTCGCGGACGACGGCGCCGCGGTGGC
GGTCTGGACCACGCCGGAGAGCGTCGAAGCGGGGGCGGTGTTCGCCGAGATCGGCCCGCGCATGGCCGAG
TTGAGCGGTTCCCGGCTGGCCGCGCAGCAACAGATGGAAGGCCTCCTGGCGCCGCACCGGCCCAAGGAGC
CCGCGTGGTTCCTGGCCACCGTCGGCGTCTCGCCCGACCACCAGGGCAAGGGTCTGGGCAGCGCCGTCGT
GCTCCCCGGAGTGGAGGCGGCCGAGCGCGCCGGGGTGCCCGCCTTCCTGGAGACCTCCGCGCCCCGCAAC
CTCCCCTTCTACGAGCGGCTCGGCTTCACCGTCACCGCCGACGTCGAGGTGCCCGAAGGACCGCGCACCT
GGTGCATGACCCGCAAGCCCGGTGCCGGCGGCGGGTCCGGAGGAGAGGGCAGAGGAAGTCTCCTAACATG
CGGTGACGTGGAGGAGAATCCTGGCCCAATGAGCGAGCTGATTAAGGAGAACATGCACATGAAGCTGTAC
ATGGAGGGCACCGTGGACAACCATCACTTCAAGTGCACATCCGAGGGCGAAGGCAAGCCCTACGAGGGCA
CCCAGACCATGAGAATCAAGGTGGTCGAGGGCGGCCCTCTCCCCTTCGCCTTCGACATCCTGGCTACTAG
CTTCCTCTACGGCAGCAAGACCTTCATCAACCACACCCAGGGCATCCCCGACTTCTTCAAGCAGTCCTTC
CCTGAGGGCTTCACATGGGAGAGAGTCACCACATACGAGGACGGGGGCGTGCTGACCGCTACCCAGGACA
CCAGCCTCCAGGACGGCTGCCTCATCTACAACGTCAAGATCAGAGGGGTGAACTTCACATCCAACGGCCC
TGTGATGCAGAAGAAAACACTCGGCTGGGAGGCCTTCACCGAGACGCTGTACCCCGCTGACGGCGGCCTG
GAAGGCAGAAACGACATGGCCCTGAAGCTCGTGGGCGGGAGCCATCTGATCGCAAACATCAAGACCACAT
ATAGATCCAAGAAACCCGCTAAGAACCTCAAGATGCCTGGCGTCTACTATGTGGACTACAGACTGGAAAG
AATCAAGGAGGCCAACAACGAGACCTACGTCGAGCAGCACGAGGTGGCAGTGGCCAGATACTGCGACCTC
CCTAGCAAACTGGGGCACAAGCTTAATTGAGCGGCCGCTAGGTACCTTTAAGACCAATGACTTACAAGGC
AGCTGTAGATCTTAGCCACTTTTTAAAAGAAAAGGGGGGACTGGAAGGGCTAATTCACTCCCAAAGAAGT
CAAGATCTGCTTTTTGCCTGTACTGGGTCTCTCTGGTTAGACCAGAGTCTCTCTGGTTAGACCAGATCTG
AGCCTGGGAGCTCTCTGGCTAACTAGGGAACCCACTGCTTAAGCCTCAATAAAGCTTGCCTTGAGTGCTT
CAAGTAGTGTGTGCCCGTCTGTTGTGTGACTCTGGTAACTAGAGATCCCTCAGACCCTTTTAGTCAGTGT
GGAAAATCTCTAGCAGTTTAAACCCGCTGATCAGCCTCGACTGTGCCTTCTAGTTGCCAGCCATCTGTTG
TTTGCCCCTCCCCCGTGCCTTCCTTGACCCTGGAAGGTGCCACTCCCACTGTCCTTTCCTAATAAAATGA
GGAAATTGCATCGCATTGTCTGAGTAGGTGTCATTCTATTCTGGGGGGTGGGGTGGGGCAGGACAGCAAG
GGGGAGGATTGGGAAGTCAATAGCAGGCATGCTGGGGATGCGGTGGGCTCTATGGGCGGCCGTTAATTAA
GCTTTTGTTCCCTTTAGTGAGGGTTAATTGCGCGCTTGGCGTAATCATGGTCATAGCTGTTTCCTGTGTG
AAATTGTTATCCGCTCACAATTCCACACAACATACGAGCCGGGAGCATAAAGTGTAAAGCCTGGGGTGCC
TAATGAGTGAGCTAACTCACATTAATTGCGTTGCGCTCACTGCCCGCTTTCCAGTCGGGAAACCTGTCGT
GCCAGCTGCATTAATGAATCGGCCAACGCGCGGGGAGAGGCGGTTTGCGTATTGGGCGCTCTTCCGCTTC
CTCGCTCACTGACTCGCTGCGCTCGGTCGTTCGGCTGCGGCGAGCGGTATCAGCTCACTCAAAGGCGGTA
ATACGGTTATCCACAGAATCAGGGGATAACGCAGGAAAGAACATGTGAGCAAAAGGCCAGCAAAAGGCCA
GGAACCGTAAAAAGGCCGCGTTGCTGGCGTTTTTCCATAGGCTCCGCCCCCCTGACGAGCATCACAAAAA
TCGACGCTCAAGTCAGAGGTGGCGAAACCCGACAGGACTATAAAGATACCAGGCGTTTCCCCCTGGAAGC
TCCCTCGTGCGCTCTCCTGTTCCGACCCTGCCGCTTACCGGATACCTGTCCGCCTTTCTCCCTTCGGGAA
GCGTGGCGCTTTCTCATAGCTCACGCTGTAGGTATCTCAGTTCGGTGTAGGTCGTTCGCTCCAAGCTGGG
CTGTGTGCACGAACCCCCCGTTCAGCCCGACCGCTGCGCCTTATCCGGTAACTATCGTCTTGAGTCCAAC
CCGGTAAGACACGACTTATCGCCACTGGCAGCAGCCACTGGTAACAGGATTAGCAGAGCGAGGTATGTAG
GCGGTGCTACAGAGTTCTTGAAGTGGTGGCCTAACTACGGCTACACTAGAAGAACAGTATTTGGTATCTG
CGCTCTGCTGAAGCCAGTTACCTTCGGAAAAAGAGTTGGTAGCTCTTGATCCGGCAAACAAACCACCGCT
GGTAGCGGTGGTTTTTTTGTTTGCAAGCAGCAGATTACGCGCAGAAAAAAAGGATCTCAAGAAGATCCTT
TGATCTTTTCTACGGGGTCTGACGCTCAGTGGAACGAAAACTCACGTTAAGGGATTTTGGTCATGAGATT
ATCAAAAAGGATCTTCACCTAGATCCTTTTAAATTAAAAATGAAGTTTTAAATCAATCTAAAGTATATAT
GAGTAAACTTGGTCTGACAGTTACCAATGCTTAATCAGTGAGGCACCTATCTCAGCGATCTGTCTATTTC
GTTCATCCATAGTTGCCTGACTCCCCGTCGTGTAGATAACTACGATACGGGAGGGCTTACCATCTGGCCC
CAGTGCTGCAATGATACCGCGAGACCCACGCTCACCGGCTCCAGATTTATCAGCAATAAACCAGCCAGCC
GGAAGGGCCGAGCGCAGAAGTGGTCCTGCAACTTTATCCGCCTCCATCCAGTCTATTAATTGTTGCCGGG
AAGCTAGAGTAAGTAGTTCGCCAGTTAATAGTTTGCGCAACGTTGTTGCCATTGCTACAGGCATCGTGGT
GTCACGCTCGTCGTTTGGTATGGCTTCATTCAGCTCCGGTTCCCAACGATCAAGGCGAGTTACATGATCC
CCCATGTTGTGCAAAAAAGCGGTTAGCTCCTTCGGTCCTCCGATCGTTGTCAGAAGTAAGTTGGCCGCAG
TGTTATCACTCATGGTTATGGCAGCACTGCATAATTCTCTTACTGTCATGCCATCCGTAAGATGCTTTTC
TGTGACTGGTGAGTACTCAACCAAGTCATTCTGAGAATAGTGTATGCGGCGACCGAGTTGCTCTTGCCCG
GCGTCAATACGGGATAATACCGCGCCACATAGCAGAACTTTAAAAGTGCTCATCATTGGAAAACGTTCTT
CGGGGCGAAAACTCTCAAGGATCTTACCGCTGTTGAGATCCAGTTCGATGTAACCCACTCGTGCACCCAA
CTGATCTTCAGCATCTTTTACTTTCACCAGCGTTTCTGGGTGAGCAAAAACAGGAAGGCAAAATGCCGCA
AAAAAGGGAATAAGGGCGACACGGAAATGTTGAATACTCATACTCTTCCTTTTTCAATATTATTGAAGCA
TTTATCAGGGTTATTGTCTCATGAGCGGATACATATTTGAATGTATTTAGAAAAATAAACAAATAGGGGT
TCCGCGCACATTTCCCCGAAAAGTGCCACCTAAATTGTAAGCGTTAATATTTTGTTAAAATTCGCGTTAA
ATTTTTGTTAAATCAGCTCATTTTTTAACCAATAGGCCGAAATCGGCAAAATCCCTTATAAATCAAAAGA
ATAGACCGAGATAGGGT
[37 nt withheld, positions 4638-4674]
AAAGAACGTGGACTCCAACGTCAAAGG
[49 nt withheld, positions 4702-4750]
T
[91 nt withheld, positions 4752-4842]
G
[124 nt withheld, positions 4844-4967]
CCCATTCGCCATTCAGGCTGCGCAACTGTTGGGAAGGGCGATCGGTGCGGGCCTCTTCGCTATTACGCCA
GCTGGCGAAAGGGGGATGTGCTGCAAGGCGATTAAGTTGGGTAACGCCAGGGTTTTCCCAGTCACGACGT
TGTAAAACGACGGCCAGTGAGCGCGCGTAATACGACTCACTATAGGGCGAATTGACTAGTTATTAATAGT
AATCAATTACGGGGTCATTAGTTCATAGCCCATATATGGAGTTCCGCGTTACATAACTTACGGTAAATGG
CCCGCCTGGCTGACCGCCCAACGACCCCCGCCCATTGACGTCAATAATGACGTATGTTCCCATAGTAACG
CCAATAGGGACTTTCCATTGACGTCAATGGGTGGAGTATTTACGGTAAACTGCCCACTTGGCAGTACATC
AAGTGTATCATATGCCAAGTACGCCCCCTATTGACGTCAATGACGGTAAATGGCCCGCCTGGCATTATGC
CCAGTACATGACCTTATGGGACTTTCCTACTTGGCAGTACATCTACGTATTAGTCATCGCTATTACCATG
GTGATGCGGTTTTGGCAGTACATCAATGGGCGTGGATAGCGGTTTGACTCACGGGGATTTCCAAGTCTCC
ACCCCATTGACGTCAATGGGAGTTTGTTTTGGCACCAAAATCAACGGGACTTTCCAAAATGTCGTAACAA
CTCCGCCCCATTGACGCAAATGGGCGGTAGGCGTGTACGGTGGGAGGTCTATATAAGCAGCGCGTTTTGC
CTGTACTGGGTCTCTCTGGTTAGACCAGATCTGAGCCTGGGAGCTCTCTGGCTAACTAGGGAACCCACTG
CTTAAGCCTCAATAAAGCTTGCCTTGAGTGCTTCAAGTAGTGTGTGCCCGTCTGTTGTGTGACTCTGGTA
ACTAGAGATCCCTCAGACCCTTTTAGTCAGTGTGGAAAATCTCTAGCAGTGGCGCCCGAACAGGGACTTG
AAAGCGAAAGGGAAACCAGAGGAGCTCTCTCGACGCAGGACTCGGCTTGCTGAAGCGCGCACGGCAAGAG
GCGAGGGGCGGCGACTGGTGAGTACGCCAAAAATTTTGACTAGCGGAGGCTAGAAGGAGAGAGATGGGTG
CGAGAGCGTCAGTATTAAGCGGGGGAGAATTAGATCGCGATGGGAAAAAATTCGGTTAAGGCCAGGGGGA
AAGAAAAAATATAAATTAAAACATATAGTATGGGCAAGCAGGGAGCTAGAACGATTCGCAGTTAATCCTG
GCCTGTTAGAAACATCAGAAGGCTGTAGACAAATACTGGGACAGCTACAACCATCCCTTCAGACAGGATC
AGAAGAACTTAGATCATTATATAATACAGTAGCAACCCTCTATTGTGTGCATCAAAGGATAGAGATAAAA
GACACCAAGGAAGCTTTAGACAAGATAGAGGAAGAGCAAAACAAAAGTAAGACCACCGCACAGCAAGCGG
CCGGCCGCTGATCTTCAGACCTGGAGGAGGAGATATGAGGGACAATTGGAGAAGTGAATTATATAAATAT
AAAGTAGTAAAAATTGAACCATTAGGAGTAGCACCCACCAAGGCAAAGAGAAGAGTGGTGCAGAGAGAAA
AAAGAGCAGTGGGAATAGGAGCTTTGTTCCTTGGGTTCTTGGGAGCAGCAGGAAGCACTATGGGCGCAGC
GTCAATGACGCTGACGGTACAGGCCAGACAATTATTGTCTGGTATAGTGCAGCAGCAGAACAATTTGCTG
AGGGCTATTGAGGCGCAACAGCATCTGTTGCAACTCACAGTCTGGGGCATCAAGCAGCTCCAGGCAAGAA
TCCTGGCTGTGGAAAGATACCTAAAGGATCAACAGCTCCTGGGGATTTGGGGTTGCTCTGGAAAACTCAT
TTGCACCACTGCTGTGCCTTGGAATGCTAGTTGGAGTAATAAATCTCTGGAACAGATTTGGAATCACACG
ACCTGGATGGAGTGGGACAGAGAAATTAACAATTACACAAGCTTAATACACTCCTTAATTGAAGAATCGC
AAAACCAGCAAGAAAAGAATGAACAAGAATTATTGGAATTAGATAAATGGGCAAGTTTGTGGAATTGGTT
TAACATAACAAATTGGCTGTGGTATATAAAATTATTCATAATGATAGTAGGAGGCTTGGTAGGTTTAAGA
ATAGTTTTTGCTGTACTTTCTATAGTGAATAGAGTTAGGCAGGGATATTCACCATTATCGTTTCAGACCC
ACCTCCCAACCCCGAGGGGACCCGACAGGCCCGAAGGAATAGAAGAAGAAGGTGGAGAGAGAGACAGAGA
CAGATCCATTCGATTAGTGAACGGATCGGCACTGCGTGCGCCAATTCTGCAGACAAATGGCAGTATTCAT
CCACAATTTTAAAAGAAAAGGGGGGATTGGGGGGTACAGTGCAGGGGAAAGAATAGTAGACATAATAGCA
ACAGACATACAAACTAAAGAATTACAAAAACAAATTACAAAAATTCAAAATTTTCGGGTTTATTACAGGG
ACAGCAGAGATCCAGTTTGGTTAGTACCGGGCCCTACGCGTTACTCGAGCCAAGGTCGGGCAGGAAGAGG
GCCTATTTCCCATGATTCCTTCATATTTGCATATACGATACAAGGCTGTTAGAGAGATAATTAGAATTAA
TTTGACTGTAAACACAAAGATATTAGTACAAAATACGTGACGTAGAAAGTAATAATTTCTTGGGTAGTTT
GCAGTTTTAAAATTATGTTTTAAAATGGACTATCATATGCTTACCGTAACTTGAAAGTATTTCGATTTCT
TGGCTTTATATATCTTGTGGAAAGGACGAAACACCGGGCTGACTTCCAAGTGTGCGTTTTAGAGCTAGAA
ATAGCAAGTTAAAATAAGGCTAGTCCGTTATCAACTTGAAAAAGTGGCACCGAGTCGGTGCTTTTTTTGG
ATCCAATTCTACCGGGTAGGGGAGGCGCTTTTCCCAAGGCAGTCTGGAGCATGCGCTTTAGCAGCCCCGC
TGGGCACTTGGCGCTACACAAGTGGCCTCTGGCCTCGCACACATTCCACATCCACCGGTAGGCGCCAACC
GGCTCCGTTCTTTGGTGGCCCCTTCGCGCCACCTTCTACTCCTCCCCTAGTCAGGAAGTTCCCCCCCGCC
CCG
